>Addgene plasmid #198185 | pcmv3-IRG1-H277Y-HA | addgene full sequence | sequence record 389086 | Addgene NGS Result
GACGGATCGGGAGATCTCCCGATCCCCTATGGTGCACTCTCAGTACAATCTGCTCTGATGCCGCATAGTT
AAGCCAGTATCTGCTCCCTGCTTGTGTGTTGGAGGTCGCTGAGTAGTGCGCGAGCAAAATTTAAGCTACA
ACAAGGCAAGGCTTGACCGACAATTGCATGAAGAATCTGCTTAGGGTTAGGCGTTTTGCGCTGCTTCGCG
AGTACATTTATATTGGCTCATGTCCAATATGACCGCCATGTTGACATTGATTATTGACTAGTTATTAATA
GTAATCAATTACGGGGTCATTAGTTCATAGCCCATATATGGAGTTCCGCGTTACATAACTTACGGTAAAT
GGCCCGCCTGGCTGACCGCCCAACGACCCCCGCCCATTGACGTCAATAATGACGTATGTTCCCATAGTAA
CGCCAATAGGGACTTTCCATTGACGTCAATGGGTGGAGTATTTACGGTAAACTGCCCACTTGGCAGTACA
TCAAGTGTATCATATGCCAAGTCCGCCCCCTATTGACGTCAATGACGGTAAATGGCCCGCCTGGCATTAT
GCCCAGTACATGACCTTACGGGACTTTCCTACTTGGCAGTACATCTACGTATTAGTCATCGCTATTACCA
TGGTGATGCGGTTTTGGCAGTACACCAATGGGCGTGGATAGCGGTTTGACTCACGGGGATTTCCAAGTCT
CCACCCCATTGACGTCAATGGGAGTTTGTTTTGGCACCAAAATCAACGGGACTTTCCAAAATGTCGTAAT
AACCCCGCCCCGTTGACGCAAATGGGCGGTAGGCGTGTACGGTGGGAGGTCTATATAAGCAGAGCTCGTT
TAGTGAACCGTCAGATCCTCACTCTCTTCCGCATCGCTGTCTGCGAGGGCCAGCTGTTGGGCTCGCGGTT
GAGGACAAACTCTTCGCGGTCTTTCCAGTACTCTTGGATCGGAAACCCGTCGGCCTCCGAACGGTACTCC
GCCACCGAGGGACCTGAGCGAGTCCGCATCGACCGGATCGGAAAACCTCTCGAGAAAGGCGTCTAACCAG
TCACAGTCGCAAGGTAGGCTGAGCACCGTGGCGGGCGGCAGCGGGTGGCGGTCGGGGTTGTTTCTGGCGG
AGGTGCTGCTGATGATGTAATTAAAGTAGGCGGTCTTGAGACGGCGGATGGTCGAGGTGAGGTGTGGCAG
GCTTGAGATCCAGCTGTTGGGGTGAGTACTCCCTCTCAAAAGCGGGCATTACTTCTGCGCTAAGATTGTC
AGTTTCCAAAAACGAGGAGGATTTGATATTCACCTGGCCCGATCTGGCCATACACTTGAGTGACAATGAC
ATCCACTTTGCCTTTCTCTCCACAGGTGTCCACTCCCAGGTCCAAGTTTAAACTTTAATACGACTCACTA
TAGGGGCCGCCACCAAGCTTGGTACCATGATGCTCAAGTCTATCACAGAAAGCTTTGCCACAGCAATCCA
TGGCTTGAAAGTGGGACACCTGACAGATCGTGTTATTCAGAGGAGCAAGAGGATGATTCTAGACACTCTG
GGTGCTGGGTTCCTGGGAACCACTACGGAAGTGTTTCACATAGCCAGCCAATATAGCAAGATCTACAGTT
CCAACATATCCAGCACTGTTTGGGGTCAGCCAGACATCAGGCTCCCGCCCACATATGCTGCTTTTGTGAA
CGGTGTGGCTATTCACTCCATGGATTTTGATGACACGTGGCACCCTGCCACCCACCCTTCTGGGGCTGTC
CTTCCTGTCCTCACAGCTTTAGCAGAAGCCCTGCCAAGGAGTCCAAAGTTTTCTGGCCTTGACCTGCTGC
TGGCTTTCAATGTTGGTATTGAAGTGCAAGGCCGATTACTGCATTTCGCCAAGGAGGCCAATGACATGCC
AAAGAGATTCCATCCCCCTTCCGTGGTAGGAACGTTGGGTAGTGCTGCTGCTGCATCCAAGTTTTTAGGA
CTTAGCTCGACAAAGTGCCGAGAAGCTCTGGCCATTGCTGTTTCCCATGCTGGGGCACCCATGGCCAATG
CTGCCACCCAGACCAAGCCCCTCCACATTGGCAATGCTGCCAAGCATGGGATAGAAGCTGCATTTTTGGC
AATGTTGGGTCTCCAAGGAAACAAGCAGGTCTTGGACTTGGAGGCAGGATTTGGGGCCTTTTATGCCAAC
TATTCCCCAAAAGTCCTTCCAAGCATAGCTTCCTACAGTTGGCTGCTGGACCAGCAGGACGTGGCCTTTA
AGCGTTTTCCTGCATATTTATCTACCCACTGGGTGGCAGACGCAGCTGCATCTGTGAGAAAGCACCTTGT
AGCAGAGAGAGCCCTGCTTCCAACTGACTACATTAAGAGAATTGTGCTCAGGATACCAAATGTCCAGTAT
GTAAACAGGCCCTTTCCAGTTTCGGAGCATGAAGCCCGTCATTCATTCCAGTATGTGGCCTGTGCCATGC
TGCTTGATGGTGGCATCACTGTCCCCTCATTCCATGAATGCCAGATCAACAGGCCACAGGTGAGAGAGCT
GCTCAGTAAGGTGGAGCTGGAGTACCCTCCGGACAACTTGCCAAGCTTCAACATACTGTACTGTGAAATA
AGTGTCACCCTCAAGGATGGAGCCACCTTCACAGATCGCTCTGATACCTTCTATGGGCACTGGAGAAAAC
CACTGAGCCAGGAGGACCTAGAGGAAAAGTTCAGAGCCAATGCCTCCAAGATGCTGTCCTGGGACACAGT
GGAAAGCCTTATAAAGATAGTCAAAAATCTAGAAGACCTAGAAGACTGTTCTGTGTTAACTACACTTCTC
AAAGGACCCTCTCCACCAGAGGTAGCTTCAAACTCTCCAGCATGTAATAATTCTATCACAAATCTCTCCT
ACCCATACGACGTACCAGATTACGCTTGAATCTAGAGCGGCCGCCGAATTCGGGCCCGTTTAAACCCGCT
GATCAGCCTCGACTGTGCCTTCTAGTTGCCAGCCATCTGTTGTTTGCCCCTCCCCCGTGCCTTCCTTGAC
CCTGGAAGGTGCCACTCCCACTGTCCTTTCCTAATAAAATGAGGAAATTGCATCGCATTGTCTGAGTAGG
TGTCATTCTATTCTGGGGGGTGGGGTGGGGCAGGACAGCAAGGGGGAGGATTGGGAAGACAATAGCAGGC
ATGCTGGGGATGCGGTGGGCTCTATGGCTTCTGAGGCGGAAAGAACCAGCTGGGGCTCTAGGGGGTATCC
CC
[124 nt withheld, positions 3223-3346]
C
[91 nt withheld, positions 3348-3438]
A
[49 nt withheld, positions 3440-3488]
CCTTTGACGTTGGAGTCCACGTTCTTT
[37 nt withheld, positions 3516-3552]
ACCCTATCTCGGTCTATTCTTTTGATTTATAAGGGATTTTGCCGATTTCGGCCTATTGGTTAAAAAATGA
GCTGATTTAACAAAAATTTAACGCGAATTAATTCTGTGGAATGTGTGTCAGTTAGGGTGTGGAAAGTCCC
CAGGCTCCCCAGCAGGCAGAAGTATGCAAAGCATGCATCTCAATTAGTCAGCAACCAGGTGTGGAAAGTC
CCCAGGCTCCCCAGCAGGCAGAAGTATGCAAAGCATGCATCTCAATTAGTCAGCAACCATAGTCCCGCCC
CTAACTCCGCCCATCCCGCCCCTAACTCCGCCCAGTTCCGCCCATTCTCCGCCCCATGGCTGACTAATTT
TTTTTATTTATGCAGAGGCCGAGGCCGCCTCTGCCTCTGAGCTATTCCAGAAGTAGTGAGGAGGCTTTTT
TGGAGGCCTAGGCTTTTGCAAAAAGCTCCCGGGAGCTTGTATATCCATTTTCGGATCTGATCAGCACGTG
ATGAAAAAGCCTGAACTCACCGCGACGTCTGTCGAGAAGTTTCTGATCGAAAAGTTCGACAGCGTCTCCG
ACCTGATGCAGCTCTCGGAGGGCGAAGAATCTCGTGCTTTCAGCTTCGATGTAGGAGGGCGTGGATATGT
CCTGCGGGTAAATAGCTGCGCCGATGGTTTCTACAAAGATCGTTATGTTTATCGGCACTTTGCATCGGCC
GCGCTCCCGATTCCGGAAGTGCTTGACATTGGGGAATTCAGCGAGAGCCTGACCTATTGCATCTCCCGCC
GTGCACAGGGTGTCACGTTGCAAGACCTGCCTGAAACCGAACTGCCCGCTGTTCTGCAGCCGGTCGCGGA
GGCCATGGATGCGATCGCTGCGGCCGATCTTAGCCAGACGAGCGGGTTCGGCCCATTCGGACCGCAAGGA
ATCGGTCAATACACTACATGGCGTGATTTCATATGCGCGATTGCTGATCCCCATGTGTATCACTGGCAAA
CTGTGATGGACGACACCGTCAGTGCGTCCGTCGCGCAGGCTCTCGATGAGCTGATGCTTTGGGCCGAGGA
CTGCCCCGAAGTCCGGCACCTCGTGCACGCGGATTTCGGCTCCAACAATGTCCTGACGGACAATGGCCGC
ATAACAGCGGTCATTGACTGGAGCGAGGCGATGTTCGGGGATTCCCAATACGAGGTCGCCAACATCTTCT
TCTGGAGGCCGTGGTTGGCTTGTATGGAGCAGCAGACGCGCTACTTCGAGCGGAGGCATCCGGAGCTTGC
AGGATCGCCGCGGCTCCGGGCGTATATGCTCCGCATTGGTCTTGACCAACTCTATCAGAGCTTGGTTGAC
GGCAATTTCGATGATGCAGCTTGGGCGCAGGGTCGATGCGACGCAATCGTCCGATCCGGAGCCGGGACTG
TCGGGCGTACACAAATCGCCCGCAGAAGCGCGGCCGTCTGGACCGATGGCTGTGTAGAAGTACTCGCCGA
TAGTGGAAACCGACGCCCCAGCACTCGTCCGAGGGCAAAGGAATAGCACGTGCTACGAGATTTCGATTCC
ACCGCCGCCTTCTATGAAAGGTTGGGCTTCGGAATCGTTTTCCGGGACGCCGGCTGGATGATCCTCCAGC
GCGGGGATCTCATGCTGGAGTTCTTCGCCCACCCCAACTTGTTTATTGCAGCTTATAATGGTTACAAATA
AAGCAATAGCATCACAAATTTCACAAATAAAGCATTTTTTTCACTGCATTCTAGTTGTGGTTTGTCCAAA
CTCATCAATGTATCTTATCATGTCTGTATACCGTCGACCTCTAGCTAGAGCTTGGCGTAATCATGGTCAT
AGCTGTTTCCTGTGTGAAATTGTTATCCGCTCACAATTCCACACAACATACGAGCCGGAAGCATAAAGTG
TAAAGCCTGGGGTGCCTAATGAGTGAGCTAACTCACATTAATTGCGTTGCGCTCACTGCCCGCTTTCCAG
TCGGGAAACCTGTCGTGCCAGCTGCATTAATGAATCGGCCAACGCGCGGGGAGAGGCGGTTTGCGTATTG
GGCGCTCTTCCGCTTCCTCGCTCACTGACTCGCTGCGCTCGGTCGTTCGGCTGCGGCGAGCGGTATCAGC
TCACTCAAAGGCGGTAATACGGTTATCCACAGAATCAGGGGATAACGCAGGAAAGAACATGTGAGCAAAA
GGCCAGCAAAAGGCCAGGAACCGTAAAAAGGCCGCGTTGCTGGCGTTTTTCCATAGGCTCCGCCCCCCTG
ACGAGCATCACAAAAATCGACGCTCAAGTCAGAGGTGGCGAAACCCGACAGGACTATAAAGATACCAGGC
GTTTCCCCCTGGAAGCTCCCTCGTGCGCTCTCCTGTTCCGACCCTGCCGCTTACCGGATACCTGTCCGCC
TTTCTCCCTTCGGGAAGCGTGGCGCTTTCTCATAGCTCACGCTGTAGGTATCTCAGTTCGGTGTAGGTCG
TTCGCTCCAAGCTGGGCTGTGTGCACGAACCCCCCGTTCAGCCCGACCGCTGCGCCTTATCCGGTAACTA
TCGTCTTGAGTCCAACCCGGTAAGACACGACTTATCGCCACTGGCAGCAGCCACTGGTAACAGGATTAGC
AGAGCGAGGTATGTAGGCGGTGCTACAGAGTTCTTGAAGTGGTGGCCTAACTACGGCTACACTAGAAGAA
CAGTATTTGGTATCTGCGCTCTGCTGAAGCCAGTTACCTTCGGAAAAAGAGTTGGTAGCTCTTGATCCGG
CAAACAAACCACCGCTGGTAGCGGTGGTTTTTTTGTTTGCAAGCAGCAGATTACGCGCAGAAAAAAAGGA
TCTCAAGAAGATCCTTTGATCTTTTCTACGGGGTCTGACGCTCAGTGGAACGAAAACTCACGTTAAGGGA
TTTTGGTCATGAGATTATCAAAAAGGATCTTCACCTAGATCCTTTTAAATTAAAAATGAAGTTTTAAATC
AATCTAAAGTATATATGAGTAAACTTGGTCTGACAGTTACCAATGCTTAATCAGTGAGGCACCTATCTCA
GCGATCTGTCTATTTCGTTCATCCATAGTTGCCTGACTCCCCGTCGTGTAGATAACTACGATACGGGAGG
GCTTACCATCTGGCCCCAGTGCTGCAATGATACCGCGAGACCCACGCTCACCGGCTCCAGATTTATCAGC
AATAAACCAGCCAGCCGGAAGGGCCGAGCGCAGAAGTGGTCCTGCAACTTTATCCGCCTCCATCCAGTCT
ATTAATTGTTGCCGGGAAGCTAGAGTAAGTAGTTCGCCAGTTAATAGTTTGCGCAACGTTGTTGCCATTG
CTACAGGCATCGTGGTGTCACGCTCGTCGTTTGGTATGGCTTCATTCAGCTCCGGTTCCCAACGATCAAG
GCGAGTTACATGATCCCCCATGTTGTGCAAAAAAGCGGTTAGCTCCTTCGGTCCTCCGATCGTTGTCAGA
AGTAAGTTGGCCGCAGTGTTATCACTCATGGTTATGGCAGCACTGCATAATTCTCTTACTGTCATGCCAT
CCGTAAGATGCTTTTCTGTGACTGGTGAGTACTCAACCAAGTCATTCTGAGAATAGTGTATGCGGCGACC
GAGTTGCTCTTGCCCGGCGTCAATACGGGATAATACCGCGCCACATAGCAGAACTTTAAAAGTGCTCATC
ATTGGAAAACGTTCTTCGGGGCGAAAACTCTCAAGGATCTTACCGCTGTTGAGATCCAGTTCGATGTAAC
CCACTCGTGCACCCAACTGATCTTCAGCATCTTTTACTTTCACCAGCGTTTCTGGGTGAGCAAAAACAGG
AAGGCAAAATGCCGCAAAAAAGGGAATAAGGGCGACACGGAAATGTTGAATACTCATACTCTTCCTTTTT
CAATATTATTGAAGCATTTATCAGGGTTATTGTCTCATGAGCGGATACATATTTGAATGTATTTAGAAAA
ATAAACAAATAGGGGTTCCGCGCACATTTCCCCGAAAAGTGCCACCTGACGTC
Features (pLannotate 1.2.2; 24 found; start..end, strand, type, name):
     28..80      -  misc_feature   bom (fragment): basis of mobility region from pBR322
    253..632     +  enhancer       CMV enhancer: human cytomegalovirus immediate early enhancer
    634..833     +  promoter       CMV promoter: human cytomegalovirus (CMV) immediate early promoter
    901..939     +  misc_feature   Ad SA (fragment): adenovirus major late transcript splice acceptor (Friedrich and Soriano, 1991)
    972..1181    -  CDS            PTP (fragment): TERM_ADE02 - Experimental evidence at protein level: Swiss-Prot protein existence level 1. Protein covalently bound to the viral DNA that acts as a primer for viral genomic replication by DNA strand displacement. Assembles on the viral origin of replication in an initiation complex with viral polymerase, DBP, host NFIA and host POU2F1/OCT1. During initiation, the polymerase covalently couples the first dCTP with Ser- 580 of pTP. The terminal protein stimulates the template activity over 20 fold compared to protein-free templates. Neo-synthesized viral genomes are linked to two preterminal prot
   1212..1301    +  intron         chimeric intron (fragment): chimera between introns from adenovirus and immunoglobulin heavy chain genes
   1320..1366    +  CDS            IgH signal sequence (fragment): signal sequence from the mouse immunoglobulin heavy chain variable region
   1386..1404    +  promoter       T7 promoter: promoter for bacteriophage T7 RNA polymerase
   1427..2869    +  CDS            ACOD1: IRG1_HUMAN - Also known as IRG1. Experimental evidence at protein level: Swiss-Prot protein existence level 1. Cis-aconitate decarboxylase that catalyzes production of itaconate and is involved in the inhibition of the inflammatory response (PubMed:23609450, PubMed:23610393). Acts as a negative regulator of the Toll-like receptors (TLRs)-mediated inflammatory innate response by stimulating the tumor necrosis factor alpha-induced protein TNFAIP3 expression via reactive oxygen species (ROS) in LPS- tolerized macrophages (PubMed:23609450). Involved in antimicrobial response of innate immune cells
   2870..2896    +  CDS            HA: HA (human influenza hemagglutinin) epitope tag
   2953..3177    +  polyA_signal   bGH poly(A) signal: bovine growth hormone polyadenylation signal
   3181..3202    +  promoter       SV40 promoter (fragment): SV40 enhancer and early promoter
   3223..3651    +  rep_origin     f1 ori (sequence partly withheld): f1 bacteriophage origin of replication; arrow indicates direction of (+) strand synthesis
   3665..3994    +  promoter       SV40 promoter: SV40 enhancer and early promoter
   4043..5068    +  CDS            HygR: aminoglycoside phosphotransferase from E. coli; aph(4)-Ia; confers resistance to hygromycin
   5078..5203    +  CDS            ble (fragment): BLE_KLEPN - Experimental evidence at protein level: Swiss-Prot protein existence level 1. Binding protein with a strong affinity to the bleomycin family of antibiotics. Binds to CL990; an antimitotic-antibiotic compound. From Klebsiella pneumoniae.
   5198..5319    +  polyA_signal   SV40 poly(A) signal: SV40 polyadenylation signal
   5392..5408    -  protein_bind   lac operator: The lac repressor binds to the lac operator to inhibit transcription in E. coli. This inhibition can be relieved by adding lactose or isopropyl-β-D-thiogalactopyranoside (IPTG). lac repressor encoded by lacI
   5416..5446    -  promoter       lac promoter: promoter for the E. coli lac operon
   5461..5482    -  protein_bind   CAP binding site: CAP binding activates transcription in the presence of cAMP. E. coli catabolite activator protein
   5495..5587    -  CDS            lacI (fragment): lac repressor; lacI; The lac repressor binds to the lac operator to inhibit transcription in E. coli. This inhibition can be relieved by adding lactose or isopropyl-β-D-thiogalactopyranoside (IPTG).
   5770..6358    -  rep_origin     ori: high-copy-number ColE1/pMB1/pBR322/pUC origin of replication
   6529..7389    -  CDS            AmpR: β-lactamase; bla; confers resistance to ampicillin, carbenicillin, and related antibiotics
   7390..7494    -  promoter       AmpR promoter: bla
