[The description below was written by a language model from this plasmid's Addgene catalogue record and pLannotate feature annotations shown in this document.]
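Description:
pcmv3-IRG1-H277Y-HA is a mammalian expression plasmid of about 7.5 kb, built on the pcmv3 backbone, that produces a point-mutant form of human ACOD1 (also called IRG1). This enzyme is the cis-aconitate decarboxylase that generates itaconate and dampens inflammatory signalling in innate immune cells. The roughly 1.4 kb coding sequence carries a histidine-to-tyrosine substitution at residue 277 and is fused in frame at its C terminus to an HA epitope tag for detection by immunoblotting or immunoprecipitation. The record does not state the functional consequence of the mutation. The insert was introduced by Gibson assembly.

Transcription is driven by the human cytomegalovirus immediate-early enhancer and promoter. Annotated fragments of adenoviral leader and splice sequence and of a chimeric intron lie between the promoter and the gene, consistent with a 5' intron of the kind included to improve mRNA processing and expression. A T7 promoter sits just upstream of the open reading frame, and a bovine growth hormone polyadenylation signal terminates the transcript. A separate cassette, with the SV40 early promoter driving a hygromycin phosphotransferase gene followed by an SV40 poly(A) signal, allows hygromycin selection of stably transfected mammalian cells. In E. coli, the plasmid is maintained through a high-copy ColE1/pUC-type origin and selected with ampicillin via the β-lactamase gene. An f1 origin is also present, and short lac, bom and ble fragments appear to be backbone remnants.

The construct comes from work on itaconate derivatives and inflammatory signalling through STING. It would typically be used alongside wild-type ACOD1 to compare the behaviour of the H277Y variant in transfected mammalian cells.
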