Addgene plasmid #198185: pcmv3-IRG1-H277Y-HA
Purpose: Mammalian expression of HA-tagged human ACOD1 (IRG1) H277Y
Depositing lab: Yun Zhao. Depositing organization: BenQ Hospital Affiliated to Nanjing Medical University. Publication: 4-octyl itaconate as a metabolite derivative inhibits inflammation via alkylation of STING. Li W, Li Y, Kang J, Jiang H, Gong W, Chen L, Wu C, Liu M, Wu X, Zhao Y, Ren J. Cell Rep. 2023 Mar 28;42(3):112145. doi: 10.1016/j.celrep.2023.112145. Epub 2023 Feb 28. PubMed 36862550.
Backbone
  Vector backbone: pcmv3
  Vector type: Mammalian Expression
Growth in bacteria
  Bacterial resistance: Ampicillin, 100 μg/mL
  Growth temperature: 37°C
  Growth strain: DH5alpha
  Copy number: Unknown
Gene/Insert
  Gene/Insert name: ACOD1 (alt name: IRG1)
  Species: H. sapiens (human)
  Insert size (bp): 1445
  Mutation: The histidine in IRG1 at position 277 mutates to tyrosine
  GenBank ID: NM_001258406.2
  Entrez Gene: ACOD1 (a.k.a. CAD, IRG1)
  Promoter: CMV
  Tag / fusion protein: HA (C terminal on insert)
  Cloning method: Gibson Cloning
  Sequencing primers: 5′ TGGCCATACACTTGAGTGAC; 3′ ACAGTGGGAGTGGCACCTTC
Terms and licenses: Academic/Nonprofit Terms; Industry Terms: Not Available to Industry
How to cite: pcmv3-IRG1-H277Y-HA was a gift from Yun Zhao (Addgene plasmid # 198185 ; http://n2t.net/addgene:198185 ; RRID:Addgene_198185)
